>Addgene plasmid #184770 | AFG3-2EGFP-ter-URA3 | addgene full sequence | sequence record 382612 | Addgene NGS Result
GGTCAATGGTAACGAAGGTAGTAACCATGATGTGATAATGCAGAACGACGAAGGTGAGGTTGGCGTGAGC
AACAACTTGATCATCGACGAGGAAACTTTTTAAGTTGAGAACTAAAAAGCAGTATTGTTTTCGAATATGT
ATTATTTTTTTTTATTTTTTTTATTACTCGTTATCAATATATATATATACATGTATATTATTACTAAAAG
AATGAGAAAATAAGATAGGATCCTGGAAGGGGGATCAGGTAAAGATATAAAGTGAGATGAAGAAGCCACC
GTTTTATTTCCCGCGGCCGCATAGGCCACTAGTGGATCTGATATCATCGATATAACTTCGTATAGCATAC
ATTATACGAAGTTATGAATTCGAGCTCGTTTTCGACACTGGATGGCGGCGTTAGTATCGAATCGACAGCA
GTATAGCGACCAGCATTCACATACGATTGACGCATGATATTACTTTCTGCGCACTTAACTTCGCATCTGG
GCAGATGATGTCGAGGCGAAAAAAAATATAAATCACGCTAACATTTGATTAAAATAGAACAACTACAATA
TAAAAAAACTATACAAATGACAAGTTCTTGAAAACAAGAATCTTTTTATTGTCAGTACTGATTATAATTG
GCCAGTCTTTTTCAAATAAGCATTCCAACCAGCATCTCTATACCTTTTACCTTCAATATCTGGATCTCTT
CCTTTACCAAACAATCCTCTACCAACAATGATAATATCAGTTCCAGTGCTAACAACTTCATCAACAGTTC
TATATTGTTGTCCTAATCCATCACCTTTATCATCTAATCCAACTCCAGGTGTCATAATAAGCCAATCAAA
TCCTTCTTCTTGTCCACCCATATCACGTTGGGCAATAAATCCAATAACAAATTCCTTATCGGATTTAGCA
ATTTCAACAGTTTTTTGAGAATATTCTCCATATGCTAATGATCCCACTGATGATAATTCAGCTAACATCA
ATAACCCTCTTGGCTCTTGGTTGGTGGTGGTTTCTTTAGCTCCCTGTTTTAATCCTTCAACTACTCCATT
CCCAGTGACACCATGAGCATTAGTAATATCTGCCCAACTACTAATTTTATAAACTCCACCAATATATTGT
TTCTTCACGGTATTACCAATATCAGCAAATTTTCTATCTTCAAAAATCATAAATTGATGTTTACGTGAAA
GTTCTAATAATGGTTCAATAGTGGATTCATAGGAAAAATCATTGATTATATCAATATGAGTCTTGATTAA
GCATACATAAGGACCCAATTTATCAATTAATTCAAGGAATTCCTTAGTGGTATCAACATCAATTGATGCA
CATAAATTGGTTTTCTTCAGTTCCATTAATCGAAATAATCGTTGTGCTACTGGTGAGGCATGAGTTTCTG
CTCTCTCACTATAGGTCTTAGTGTTGACTGTCATGGTTGTTTATGTTCGGATGTGATGTGAGAACTGTAT
CCTAGCAAGATTTTAAAAGGAAGTATATGAAAGAAGAACCTCAGTGGCAAATCCTAACCTTTTATATTTC
TCTACAGGGGCGCGGCGTGGGGACAATTCAATAACTTCGTATAGCATACATTATACGAAGTTATACGCGT
CTGTGAGGGGAGCGTTTCCCTGCTCGCAGGTCCGCAGCGAGGAGCCGTAATTTTTGCTTCGCGCCGTGCG
GCCATCAAAATGTATGGATGCAAATGATTATACATGGGGATGTATGGGCTAAATGTACGGGCGACAGTCA
CATCATGCCCCTGAGCTGCGCACGTCAAGACTGTCAAGGAGGGTATTCTGGGCCTCCATGTCGCTGGCCG
GGTGACCCGGCGGGGACGAGGCAAGCTAAACAGATCTATATTACCCTGTTATCCCTAGCGGATCTGCCGG
TAGAGGTGTGGTCAATAAGAGCGACCTCATACTATACCTGAGAAAGCAACCTGACCTACAGGAAAGAGTT
ACTCAAGAATAAGAATTTTCGTTTTAAAACCTAAGAGTCACTTTAAAATTTGTATACACTTATTTTTTTT
ATAACTTATTTAATAATAAAAATCATAAATCATAAGAAATTCGCTTATTTAGAAGTGGCGCGCCTTATTT
ATATAATTCATCCATACCATGGGTAATACCAGCAGCAGTAACAAATTCTAACAAGACCATGTGGTCTCTC
TTTTCGTTTGGATCTTTGGATAAGGCAGATTGAGTGGATAAGTAATGGTTGTCTGGTAACAAGACTGGAC
CATCACCAATTGGAGTATTTTGTTGATAATGGTCAGCTAATTGAACAGAACCATCTTCAATGTTGTGTCT
AATTTTGAAGTTAACTTTGATACCATTCTTTTGTTTGTCAGCCATGATGTAAACATTGTGAGAGTTATAG
TTGTATTCCAATTTGTGACCTAAAATGTTACCATCTTCTTTAAAATCAATACCTTTTAATTCGATTCTAT
TAACTAAGGTATCACCTTCAAACTTGACTTCAGCTCTGGTCTTGTAGTTACCGTCATCTTTGAAAAAAAT
AGTTCTTTCTTGAACATAACCTTCTGGCATGGCAGACTTGAAAAAGTCATGTTGTTTCATATGATCTGGG
TATCTAGAAAAACATTGAACACCATAAGTTAAAGTAGTGACTAAGGTTGGCCATGGAACTGGCAATTTAC
CAGTAGTACAAATAAATTTTAAGGTCAATTTACCGTAAGTAGCATCACCTTCACCTTCACCGGAGACAGA
AAATTTGTGACCATTAACATCACCATCTAATTCAACCAAAATTGGGACAACACCAGTGAATAATTCTTCA
CCTTTAGACATGAATGGCTTCTCTAGATCACGCGTTGGAACTGGAATTTTGTACAATTCATCAATACCAT
GGGTAATACCAGCAGCAGTAACAAATTCTAACAAGACCATGTGGTCTCTCTTTTCGTTTGGATCTTTGGA
TAAGGCAGATTGAGTGGATAAGTAATGGTTGTCTGGTAACAAGACTGGACCATCACCAATTGGAGTATTT
TGTTGATAATGGTCAGCTAATTGAACAGAACCATCTTCAATGTTGTGTCTAATTTTGAAGTTAACTTTGA
TACCATTCTTTTGTTTGTCAGCCATGATGTAAACATTGTGAGAGTTATAGTTGTATTCCAATTTGTGACC
TAAAATGTTACCATCTTCTTTAAAATCAATACCTTTTAATTCGATTCTATTAACTAAGGTATCACCTTCA
AACTTGACTTCAGCTCTGGTCTTGTAGTTACCGTCATCTTTGAAAAAAATAGTTCTTTCTTGAACATAAC
CTTCTGGCATGGCAGACTTGAAAAAGTCATGTTGTTTCATATGATCTGGGTATCTAGAAAAACATTGAAC
ACCATAAGTTAAAGTAGTGACTAAGGTTGGCCATGGAACTGGCAATTTACCAGTAGTACAAATAAATTTT
AAGGTCAATTTACCGTAAGTAGCATCACCTTCACCTTCACCGGAGACAGAAAATTTGTGACCATTAACAT
CACCATCTAATTCAACCAAAATTGGGACAACACCAGTGAATAATTCTTCACCTTTAGACATGTTAATTAA
ACCAGCACCGTCACCGATCCGTCGACCTGCAGCGTACGAAGCATTTGTTGCTGCAGGTGCCTCAGGCGGT
TCGGTATTGCTCTTTGGATCCAAATATTTTTCAAAAGCCTCGTTCCTTTCCTTGAATGGCCTTGGACCCA
ATAATCTAATCATGTCTTCTCTAGTAATTGCTTCCTTACGTAGCAATTCTTTTGCGACAAGATCGACTTT
GTCCAAATTTTTGGTTAGCAATTCTGTACAAGCTCGGTGTGCATCATCTACTATAGATTTAACTTCTAAA
TCAATGGTTCTTGCCGTTTTATTACTGAAGGGTTTGTTAACTTTGAAGTTTCCATCATTCTGATCAAACG
ACAGGTAGCCAATCTTGGGTGACATTCCTAGGGATGTAACCATGGCATTTGCCATCTGTGTAACCTTTTT
GAAATCATCATGAGCACCGCTAGTCACCGATGGAAAATGTAGCTCCTCAGAAACACGGCCACCAAGAGCC
ATGATCATTCTATGTCTGAATTGCTCCTCAGATATCAAATATTGATCCGGTGGTAGGTACTGGGCATAGC
CTAAAGCACCTTGTCCACGCGGGATGATGCTTACTTTCAGAAGTGGATCCGCATATTTTAGAAACCAACC
ACAAACGGCATGTCCTGCCTCATGATAGGCCACTGACCTTTTTTCTTCCTTAGAAAGGACTCTTGTTTTC
TTCTCTAGTCCCGCAATGACTCTTTCAATGGCTTGCTCAAAGTGATGGATAGTGATATATGGGTCATTAT
GTCTGGCAGCGATTAATGCAGCCTCATTACAAGCATTAGCGATATCTGCACCAGTAAAACCTGGAGTAAG
CGTAGCCAATTTCCCAGAAAGATTATTCATATCATCTGTAAGAAGGGGATCCAGATTCAGTCTTTTCAAG
TGAACCAGGTATATTTGCTGCCTACCATTGACATCAGGAGAATCAATTTGGATATGTCTATCGAACCTTC
CCGGTCTCATCAAAGCATTATCCAACACATCGGGCCTATTTGTACCCGCAAGGACTACGACTTGGTCGGA
AGTAGTGAATCCGTCCATTTCCACCAATAATTGATTCAGCGTAGCTTCTCTTTCATCGTTAGCGCCACCG
AGAGCGCCGCCTTTGCCTCTTTCTTTACCGATAGCGTCAATTTCATCTATAAAGATAATCGAGGGGGCCA
TAGACCTTGCTTGAGTAAACAAGTCTCTTACACGTGAAGCACCCACCCCAACGAACATTTCGACGAACTC
AGAACCTGATACTGACAAGAAGGGCACGTTCGCCTCACCTGCGGTGGCCTTGGCCAAGAGAGTCTTACCG
GTACCTGGGGGTCCAGAAAGAATAGCGCCTCGTGGAATCTTGGCACCCAATTTAGTGTACTTACCTGGGT
TCTTCAAGCTTCAGCTGGCGGCCGCGTTCTATAGTGTCACCTAAATCGTATGTGTATGATACATAAGGTT
ATGTATTAATTGTAGCCGCGTTCTAACGACAATATGTCCATATGGTGCACTCTCAGTACAATCTGCTCTG
ATGCCGCATAGTTAAGCCAGCCCCGACACCCGCCAACACCCGCTGACGCGCCCTGACGGGCTTGTCTGCT
CCCGGCATCCGCTTACAGACAAGCTGTGACCGTCTCCGGGAGCTGCATGTGTCAGAGGTTTTCACCGTCA
TCACCGAAACGCGCGAGACGAAAGGGCCTCGTGATACGCCTATTTTTATAGGTTAATGTCATGATAATAA
TGGTTTCTTAGACGTCAGGTGGCACTTTTCGGGGAAATGTGCGCGGAACCCCTATTTGTTTATTTTTCTA
AATACATTCAAATATGTATCCGCTCATGAGACAATAACCCTGATAAATGCTTCAATAATATTGAAAAAGG
AAGAGTATGAGTATTCAACATTTCCGTGTCGCCCTTATTCCCTTTTTTGCGGCATTTTGCCTTCCTGTTT
TTGCTCACCCAGAAACGCTGGTGAAAGTAAAAGATGCTGAAGATCAGTTGGGTGCACGAGTGGGTTACAT
CGAACTGGATCTCAACAGCGGTAAGATCCTTGAGAGTTTTCGCCCCGAAGAACGTTTTCCAATGATGAGC
ACTTTTAAAGTTCTGCTATGTGGCGCGGTATTATCCCGTATTGACGCCGGGCAAGAGCAACTCGGTCGCC
GCATACACTATTCTCAGAATGACTTGGTTGAGTACTCACCAGTCACAGAAAAGCATCTTACGGATGGCAT
GACAGTAAGAGAATTATGCAGTGCTGCCATAACCATGAGTGATAACACTGCGGCCAACTTACTTCTGACA
ACGATCGGAGGACCGAAGGAGCTAACCGCTTTTTTGCACAACATGGGGGATCATGTAACTCGCCTTGATC
GTTGGGAACCGGAGCTGAATGAAGCCATACCAAACGACGAGCGTGACACCACGATGCCTGTAGCAATGGC
AACAACGTTGCGCAAACTATTAACTGGCGAACTACTTACTCTAGCTTCCCGGCAACAATTAATAGACTGG
ATGGAGGCGGATAAAGTTGCAGGACCACTTCTGCGCTCGGCCCTTCCGGCTGGCTGGTTTATTGCTGATA
AATCTGGAGCCGGTGAGCGTGGGTCTCGCGGTATCATTGCAGCACTGGGGCCAGATGGTAAGCCCTCCCG
TATCGTAGTTATCTACACGACGGGGAGTCAGGCAACTATGGATGAACGAAATAGACAGATCGCTGAGATA
GGTGCCTCACTGATTAAGCATTGGTAACTGTCAGACCAAGTTTACTCATATATACTTTAGATTGATTTAA
AACTTCATTTTTAATTTAAAAGGATCTAGGTGAAGATCCTTTTTGATAATCTCATGACCAAAATCCCTTA
ACGTGAGTTTTCGTTCCACTGAGCGTCAGACCCCGTAGAAAAGATCAAAGGATCTTCTTGAGATCCTTTT
TTTCTGCGCGTAATCTGCTGCTTGCAAACAAAAAAACCACCGCTACCAGCGGTGGTTTGTTTGCCGGATC
AAGAGCTACCAACTCTTTTTCCGAAGGTAACTGGCTTCAGCAGAGCGCAGATACCAAATACTGTTCTTCT
AGTGTAGCCGTAGTTAGGCCACCACTTCAAGAACTCTGTAGCACCGCCTACATACCTCGCTCTGCTAATC
CTGTTACCAGTGGCTGCTGCCAGTGGCGATAAGTCGTGTCTTACCGGGTTGGACTCAAGACGATAGTTAC
CGGATAAGGCGCAGCGGTCGGGCTGAACGGGGGGTTCGTGCACACAGCCCAGCTTGGAGCGAACGACCTA
CACCGAACTGAGATACCTACAGCGTGAGCTATGAGAAAGCGCCACGCTTCCCGAAGGGAGAAAGGCGGAC
AGGTATCCGGTAAGCGGCAGGGTCGGAACAGGAGAGCGCACGAGGGAGCTTCCAGGGGGAAACGCCTGGT
ATCTTTATAGTCCTGTCGGGTTTCGCCACCTCTGACTTGAGCGTCGATTTTTGTGATGCTCGTCAGGGGG
GCGGAGCCTATGGAAAAACGCCAGCAACGCGGCCTTTTTACGGTTCCTGGCCTTTTGCTGGCCTTTTGCT
CACATGTTCTTTCCTGCGTTATCCCCTGATTCTGTGGATAACCGTATTACCGCCTTTGAGTGAGCTGATA
CCGCTCGCCGCAGCCGAACGACCGAGCGCAGCGAGTCAGTGAGCGAGGAAGCGGAAGAGCGCCCAATACG
CAAACCGCCTCTCCCCGCGCGTTGGCCGATTCATTAATGCAGGTTAACCTGGCTTATCGAAATTAATACG
ACTCACTATAGGGAGACCGGCAGATCCGCGGATGGAATTGAGAAAACAGTGTACGTTGATAAGTTAATCA
GATGTAAATTTCAAGATAATTTAGAGTTCTTGCAGTGGTTAAAGAAACATTGGATTCGACATAAAGATGA
AAGCGTGTATGATCCAGATGCAAGGCGCAAGTATCGTCCCATTATAACGAATAATAGTGCAACCAAACCC
CGTACAGTATCCAACCCTACCACTGCAAAGAGGTCATCAAGCACAGGCACTGGGAGTGCCATGTCAGGAG
GATTAGCAACAAGACATTCTTCGCTGGGAATAAACGGTAGCAGAAAAACCAGTGTTACCCAAGGTCAGTT
GGTAGCGATACAAGCGGAATTAACTAAATCGCAGGAAACGATCGGTTCATTGAATGAAGAGATAGAACAA
TACAAAGGAACAGTAAGTACTTTAGAGATTGAAAGAGAATTTTACTTCAACAAACTACGCGACATAGAAA
TCCTGGTCCATACCACTCAAGATTTAATAAATGAAGGTGTTTATAAATTTAATGATGAGACCATCACCGG
CCATGGTAATGGAAATGGGGGAGCATTATTACGGTTCGTCAAGAAGGTGGAAAGTATTTTATATGCTACT
GCAGAAGGATTTGAAATGAATGATGGTGAGGATGAATTGAATGATAAAAATCTGGGTGAACATGGAACTG
TGCCGAATCAGGGCGGCTATGCGAACAGCAATGGCGA
Features (pLannotate 1.2.2; 19 found; start..end, strand, type, name):
    332..365     +  protein_bind   loxP: Cre-mediated recombination occurs in the 8-bp core sequence (GCATACAT). Cre recombinase
    419..616     -  terminator     TEF terminator: Ashbya gossypii TEF terminator
    628..1416    -  CDS            URA3: PYRF_YEAST - Experimental evidence at protein level: Swiss-Prot protein existence level 1. From Saccharomyces cerevisiae (strain ATCC 204508 / S288c) (Baker's yeast).
   1435..1571    -  promoter       TEF promoter (fragment): Ashbya gossypii TEF promoter
   1571..1604    +  protein_bind   loxP: Cre-mediated recombination occurs in the 8-bp core sequence (GCATACAT). Cre recombinase
   1605..1812    -  promoter       TEF promoter (fragment): Ashbya gossypii TEF promoter
   1887..2074    -  terminator     ADH1 terminator: S. cerevisiae ADH1; transcription terminator for the S. cerevisiae alcohol dehydrogenase 1 (ADH1) gene
   2098..2811    -  CDS            GFP (S65T): GFP (S65T) is a basic (constitutively fluorescent) green fluorescent protein published in 1995, derived from Aequorea victoria.
   2848..3561    -  CDS            GFP (S65T): GFP (S65T) is a basic (constitutively fluorescent) green fluorescent protein published in 1995, derived from Aequorea victoria.
   3613..4977    -  CDS            AFG3 (fragment): AFG3_YEAST - Also known as YTA10. Experimental evidence at protein level: Swiss-Prot protein existence level 1. Acts as a component of the m-AAA protease complex which is a ATP-dependent metalloprotease mediating degradation of non-assembled mitochondrial inner membrane proteins. The complex is necessary for the assembly of mitochondrial respiratory chain and ATPase complexes. Function both in post-translational assembly and in the turnover of mistranslated or misfolded polypeptides. From Saccharomyces cerevisiae (strain ATCC 204508 / S288c) (Baker's yeast).
   4998..5016    -  promoter       SP6 promoter: promoter for bacteriophage SP6 RNA polymerase
   5079..5130    -  misc_feature   bom (fragment): basis of mobility region from pBR322
   5232..5267    -  CDS            rop (fragment): Rop protein, which maintains plasmids at low copy number; rop
   5362..5466    +  promoter       AmpR promoter: bla
   5467..6327    +  CDS            AmpR: β-lactamase; bla; confers resistance to ampicillin, carbenicillin, and related antibiotics
   6498..7086    +  rep_origin     ori: high-copy-number ColE1/pMB1/pBR322/pUC origin of replication
   7269..7322    +  CDS            lacI (fragment): lac repressor; lacI; The lac repressor binds to the lac operator to inhibit transcription in E. coli. This inhibition can be relieved by adding lactose or isopropyl-β-D-thiogalactopyranoside (IPTG).
   7344..7362    +  promoter       T7 promoter: promoter for bacteriophage T7 RNA polymerase
   7375..100     +  CDS            BIM1 (fragment) (across the origin): BIM1_YEAST - Experimental evidence at protein level: Swiss-Prot protein existence level 1. Binds microtubules. From Saccharomyces cerevisiae (strain ATCC 204508 / S288c) (Baker's yeast).
