[The description below was written by a language model from this plasmid's Addgene catalogue record and pLannotate feature annotations shown in this document.]
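Description:
AFG3-2EGFP-ter-URA3 is a yeast integrating/tagging plasmid built on the UG72-2GFP backbone and designed to place a tandem GFP tag at the C terminus of the chromosomal AFG3 gene in Saccharomyces cerevisiae. AFG3 (YTA10) encodes a subunit of the m-AAA protease of the mitochondrial inner membrane, so the fusion serves as a fluorescent marker for mitochondria. The plasmid is propagated in E. coli through a high-copy ColE1/pUC-type origin with ampicillin resistance (bla). No yeast replication origin is annotated, consistent with use by genomic integration rather than episomal maintenance.

The payload consists of a partial AFG3 coding sequence fused in frame to two consecutive GFP copies (annotated as the S65T variant, described in the catalogue as EGFP), followed by the ADH1 terminator. No yeast promoter is annotated upstream of the AFG3 fragment, which suggests that after integration the fusion is expressed from the native AFG3 promoter, although the record does not say so explicitly. Downstream sits a URA3 selection cassette, stated by the depositor to derive from Candida albicans (the automated annotation matches it to the S. cerevisiae homologue), with Ashbya gossypii TEF promoter and terminator elements. One annotated loxP site interrupts the TEF promoter, splitting it into two fragments, and a second lies beyond the TEF terminator, so Cre recombinase could in principle excise the marker for reuse.

A fragment annotated as BIM1 spans the sequence origin. The "ter" in the plasmid name suggests it may be a downstream homology arm for targeting, but the record does not explain it. T7 and SP6 promoters flank the cassette as backbone remnants, alongside small bom, rop and lacI fragments.
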