Addgene plasmid #184770: AFG3-2EGFP-ter-URA3
Purpose: Marker for yeast mitochondria. Integration of 2xGFP tag at AFG3 C terminus. Uses auxotrophic marker URA3(Candida albicans).
Depositing lab: Zhiping Xie. Depositing organization: Shanghai Jiao Tong University. Publication: Excess diacylglycerol at the endoplasmic reticulum disrupts endomembrane homeostasis and autophagy. Li D, Yang SG, He CW, Zhang ZT, Liang Y, Li H, Zhu J, Su X, Gong Q, Xie Z. BMC Biol. 2020 Aug 28;18(1):107. doi: 10.1186/s12915-020-00837-w. PubMed 32859196.
Backbone
  Vector backbone: UG72-2GFP
  Vector type: Yeast Expression
Growth in bacteria
  Bacterial resistance: Ampicillin, 100 μg/mL
  Growth temperature: 37°C
  Growth strain: DH5alpha
  Copy number: High Copy
Gene/Insert
  Gene/Insert name: AFG3
  Species: S. cerevisiae (budding yeast)
  Entrez Gene: AFG3 (a.k.a. YER017C, YTA10)
  Tag / fusion protein: 2EGFP (C terminal on insert)
  Cloning method: Gibson Cloning
Terms and licenses: Academic/Nonprofit Terms; Industry Terms: Not Available to Industry
How to cite: AFG3-2EGFP-ter-URA3 was a gift from Zhiping Xie (Addgene plasmid # 184770 ; http://n2t.net/addgene:184770 ; RRID:Addgene_184770)
